>Addgene plasmid #127245 | pAAV-CAG-DIO(ChRger1-TS-YFP) | addgene full sequence | sequence record 247234 | Addgene NGS Result
CCTGCAGGCAGCTGCGCGCTCGCTCGCTCACTGAGGCCGCCCGGGCGTCGGGCGACCTTTGGTCGCCCGG
CCTCAGTGAGCGAGCGAGCGCGCAGAGAGGGAGTGGCCAACTCCATCACTAGGGGTTCCTGCGGCCGCAC
GCGTAACACTAGTTATTAATAGTAATCAATTACGGGGTCATTAGTTCATAGCCCATATATGGAGTTCCGC
GTTACATAACTTACGGTAAATGGCCCGCCTGGCTGACCGCCCAACGACCCCCGCCCATTGACGTCAATAA
TGACGTATGTTCCCATAGTAACGCCAATAGGGACTTTCCATTGACGTCAATGGGTGGAGTATTTACGGTA
AACTGCCCACTTGGCAGTACATCAAGTGTATCATATGCCAAGTACGCCCCCTATTGACGTCAATGACGGT
AAATGGCCCGCCTGGCATTATGCCCAGTACATGACCTTATGGGACTTTCCTACTTGGCAGTACATCTACG
TATTAGTCATCGCTATTACCATGGTCGAGGTGAGCCCCACGTTCTGCTTCACTCTCCCCATCTCCCCCCC
CTCCCCACCCCCAATTTTGTATTTATTTATTTTTTAATTATTTTGTGCAGCGATGGGGGCGGGGGGGGGG
GGGGGGCGCGCGCCAGGCGGGGCGGGGCGGGGCGAGGGGCGGGGCGGGGCGAGGCGGAGAGGTGCGGCGG
CAGCCAATCAGAGCGGCGCGCTCCGAAAGTTTCCTTTTATGGCGAGGCGGCGGCGGCGGCGGCCCTATAA
AAAGCGAAGCGCGCGGCGGGCGGGAGTCGCTGCGCGCTGCCTTCGCCCCGTGCCCCGCTCCGCCGCCGCC
TCGCGCCGCCCGCCCCGGCTCTGACTGACCGCGTTACTCCCACAGGTGAGCGGGCGGGACGGCCCTTCTC
CTCCGGGCTGTAATTAGCGCTTGGTTTAATGACGGCTTGTTTCTTTTCTGTGGCTGCGTGAAAGCCTTGA
GGGGCTCCGGGAGCGCCGGCAGGAAGGAAATGGGCGGGGAGGGCCTTCGTGCGTCGCCGCGCCGCCGTCC
CCTTCTCCCTCTCCAGCCTCGGGGCTGTCCGCGGGGGGACGGCTGCCTTCGGGGGGGACGGGGCAGGGCG
GGGTTCGGCTTCTGGCGTGTGACCGGCGGCTCTAGAGCCTCTGCTAACCATGTTCATGCCTTCTTCTTTT
TCCTACAGCTCCTGGGCAACGTGCTGGTTATTGTGCTGTCTCATCATTTTGGCAAAGAATTGCGGCCCAA
CGGTACCGGATCCTCTAGAGTCGACTCCGGAATAACTTCGTATAGGATACTTTATACGAAGTTATGCAGA
ATGGTAGCTGGATTGTAGCTGCTATTAGCAATATGAAACCTCTTAATAACTTCGTATAGCATACATTATA
CGAAGTTATGGCGCGCCCTATTACTTGTACAGCTCGTCCATGCCGAGAGTGATCCCGGCGGCGGTCACGA
ACTCCAGCAGGACCATGTGATCGCGCTTCTCGTTGGGGTCTTTGCTCAGGGCGGACTGGTAGCTCAGGTA
GTGGTTGTCGGGCAGCAGCACGGGGCCGTCGCCGATGGGGGTGTTCTGCTGGTAGTGGTCGGCGAGCTGC
ACGCTGCCGTCCTCGATGTTGTGGCGGATCTTGAAGTTCACCTTGATGCCGTTCTTCTGCTTGTCGGCCA
TGATATAGACGTTGTGGCTGTTGTAGTTGTACTCCAGCTTGTGCCCCAGGATGTTGCCGTCCTCCTTGAA
GTCGATGCCCTTCAGCTCGATGCGGTTCACCAGGGTGTCGCCCTCGAACTTCACCTCGGCGCGGGTCTTG
TAGTTGCCGTCGTCCTTGAAGAAGATGGTGCGCTCCTGGACGTAGCCTTCGGGCATGGCGGACTTGAAGA
AGTCGTGCTGCTTCATGTGGTCGGGGTAGCGGGCGAAGCACTGCAGGCCGTAGCCGAAGGTGGTCACGAG
GGTGGGCCAGGGCACGGGCAGCTTGCCGGTGGTGCAGATGAACTTCAGGGTCAGCTTGCCGTAGGTGGCA
TCGCCCTCGCCCTCGCCGGACACGCTGAACTTGTGGCCGTTTACGTCGCCGTCCAGCTCGACCAGGATGG
GCACCACCCCGGTGAACAGCTCCTCGCCCTTGCTCACCACGTTGATGTCGATCTGGTCCAGGGGGATGTA
CTCGCCCTCGCTGGTGATCCTGCTCTTGGCGGCCGCGACCGCGCCAGCCTCGGCCTCGTCCTCCACCAGC
GTCTCGACCTCAATCTCAGTGCCACCAATGTTCAATTTGGTGGTCTTGCGAATGTCGCCGTGGATGAGGA
TATGCTCGTGGATTTTGATGCGCAGGAAGTGCCCGAGCAGTCCCCAAATATTCTTGGACAGCAGGTCGGC
GATGGTGTGGCCAATAGTGGACCCAGCCACGCTCAGGACGCCGAAGCCCTCGGGGCCGAGGATGAACAGG
ATGGGGAACATACCCCATGATACGAAGAAGAGCCAAGCCATGCCAGTCACCACCTGGCGACACCGGCCCT
TCGGCACGGTGTGGTACGCCTCCACGTAGATGATTCCTGCGTTGTAGAATGTCTGGGTGCCGTACACCAG
GCCGATACAGTAAAACAGCCACTTCACCCACCCAGTGGCCAGAGCGGCTGTCACGCCCATGCAGATAGTG
CCCAGGTCTGACACCAGCAGAGCCATGGTACGCTTATTATATGCCTCACTCAGACCGGTGATGTTGCTCA
GATGGATAAGAATGACAGGGCATGTCAGCAGCCACTCGGCGTAACGAAGCCATGGGGTAATGTTGCCTCC
GTACAGGAACAGCATCGCAGGACTGTCAAACTCATGGAAATACTCGATGATGAACTTGATCATCTCGATC
GTGGCCACGTAAATCTCCTCCCAGCCGCAAGTAGACTTCCAGGTCTGGTAGCCGTAGAACATCAGGCAGA
GCGCTGAAAGCGCAAAAGTAATCCACTGGCAGACCTGGGCGCCGATCTTCTCTCCTGGTGTTCCGTTGGA
TTTAAGCCAAGCCAAGCAGAAGCACTGGCCGTTGTTCGGGATGCAAATAACAGAACCATTGTTCTCAAGA
GTGTATGAGGTTTGGAAGAGCATGCGCTCGTGGGCACGGTGGAAAACGTAGTCGGGGCCATCCTGAGTCG
CGACCGGCACCGTCGCGTCACTGCCAGTCGACTTGGTGGGCTTGTAGGCGTCCACCATCACGATGTGGGC
GGCTCCTGCGCTGCCGGCCGCCAGCGCCACTGCCAGCGCTAGGGCAAGAAGCCATGGCCTCCGCGACATG
GTGGCTAGCATAACTTCGTATAAAGTATCCTATACGAAGTTATTTGCCTTAACCCAGAAATTATCACTGT
TATTCTTTAGAATGGTGCAAAGAATAACTTCGTATAATGTATGCTATACGAAGTTATGAATTCGATATCA
AGCTTATCGATAATCAACCTCTGGATTACAAAATTTGTGAAAGATTGACTGGTATTCTTAACTATGTTGC
TCCTTTTACGCTATGTGGATACGCTGCTTTAATGCCTTTGTATCATGCTATTGCTTCCCGTATGGCTTTC
ATTTTCTCCTCCTTGTATAAATCCTGGTTGCTGTCTCTTTATGAGGAGTTGTGGCCCGTTGTCAGGCAAC
GTGGCGTGGTGTGCACTGTGTTTGCTGACGCAACCCCCACTGGTTGGGGCATTGCCACCACCTGTCAGCT
CCTTTCCGGGACTTTCGCTTTCCCCCTCCCTATTGCCACGGCGGAACTCATCGCCGCCTGCCTTGCCCGC
TGCTGGACAGGGGCTCGGCTGTTGGGCACTGACAATTCCGTGGTGTTGTCGGGGAAATCATCGTCCTTTC
CTTGGCTGCTCGCCTATGTTGCCACCTGGATTCTGCGCGGGACGTCCTTCTGCTACGTCCCTTCGGCCCT
CAATCCAGCGGACCTTCCTTCCCGCGGCCTGCTGCCGGCTCTGCGGCCTCTTCCGCGTCTTCGCCTTCGC
CCTCAGACGAGTCGGATCTCCCTTTGGGCCGCCTCCCCGCATCGATACCGAGCGCTGCTCGAGAGATCTA
CGGGTGGCATCCCTGTGACCCCTCCCCAGTGCCTCTCCTGGCCCTGGAAGTTGCCACTCCAGTGCCCACC
AGCCTTGTCCTAATAAAATTAAGTTGCATCATTTTGTCTGACTAGGTGTCCTTCTATAATATTATGGGGT
GGAGGGGGGTGGTATGGAGCAAGGGGCAAGTTGGGAAGACAACCTGTAGGGCCTGCGGGGTCTATTGGGA
ACCAAGCTGGAGTGCAGTGGCACAATCTTGGCTCACTGCAATCTCCGCCTCCTGGGTTCAAGCGATTCTC
CTGCCTCAGCCTCCCGAGTTGTTGGGATTCCAGGCATGCATGACCAGGCTCAGCTAATTTTTGTTTTTTT
GGTAGAGACGGGGTTTCACCATATTGGCCAGGCTGGTCTCCAACTCCTAATCTCAGGTGATCTACCCACC
TTGGCCTCCCAAATTGCTGGGATTACAGGCGTGAACCACTGCTCCCTTCCCTGTCCTTCTGATTTTGTAG
GTAACCACGTGCGGACCGAGCGGCCGCAGGAACCCCTAGTGATGGAGTTGGCCACTCCCTCTCTGCGCGC
TCGCTCGCTCACTGAGGCCGGGCGACCAAAGGTCGCCCGACGCCCGGGCTTTGCCCGGGCGGCCTCAGTG
AGCGAGCGAGCGCGCAGCTGCCTGCAGGGGCGCCTGATGCGGTATTTTCTCCTTACGCATCTGTGCGGTA
TTTCACACCGCATA
[95 nt withheld, positions 4775-4869]
T
[46 nt withheld, positions 4871-4916]
C
[141 nt withheld, positions 4918-5058]
CCTTTGACGTTGGAGTCCACGTTCTTT
[37 nt withheld, positions 5086-5122]
ACTCTATCTCGGGCTATTCTTTTGATTTATAAGGGATTTTGCCGATTTCGGTCTATTGGTTAAAAAATGA
GCTGATTTAACAAAAATTTAACGCGAATTTTAACAAAATATTAACGTTTACAATTTTATGGTGCACTCTC
AGTACAATCTGCTCTGATGCCGCATAGTTAAGCCAGCCCCGACACCCGCCAACACCCGCTGACGCGCCCT
GACGGGCTTGTCTGCTCCCGGCATCCGCTTACAGACAAGCTGTGACCGTCTCCGGGAGCTGCATGTGTCA
GAGGTTTTCACCGTCATCACCGAAACGCGCGAGACGAAAGGGCCTCGTGATACGCCTATTTTTATAGGTT
AATGTCATGATAATAATGGTTTCTTAGACGTCAGGTGGCACTTTTCGGGGAAATGTGCGCGGAACCCCTA
TTTGTTTATTTTTCTAAATACATTCAAATATGTATCCGCTCATGAGACAATAACCCTGATAAATGCTTCA
ATAATATTGAAAAAGGAAGAGTATGAGTATTCAACATTTCCGTGTCGCCCTTATTCCCTTTTTTGCGGCA
TTTTGCCTTCCTGTTTTTGCTCACCCAGAAACGCTGGTGAAAGTAAAAGATGCTGAAGATCAGTTGGGTG
CACGAGTGGGTTACATCGAACTGGATCTCAACAGCGGTAAGATCCTTGAGAGTTTTCGCCCCGAAGAACG
TTTTCCAATGATGAGCACTTTTAAAGTTCTGCTATGTGGCGCGGTATTATCCCGTATTGACGCCGGGCAA
GAGCAACTCGGTCGCCGCATACACTATTCTCAGAATGACTTGGTTGAGTACTCACCAGTCACAGAAAAGC
ATCTTACGGATGGCATGACAGTAAGAGAATTATGCAGTGCTGCCATAACCATGAGTGATAACACTGCGGC
CAACTTACTTCTGACAACGATCGGAGGACCGAAGGAGCTAACCGCTTTTTTGCACAACATGGGGGATCAT
GTAACTCGCCTTGATCGTTGGGAACCGGAGCTGAATGAAGCCATACCAAACGACGAGCGTGACACCACGA
TGCCTGTAGCAATGGCAACAACGTTGCGCAAACTATTAACTGGCGAACTACTTACTCTAGCTTCCCGGCA
ACAATTAATAGACTGGATGGAGGCGGATAAAGTTGCAGGACCACTTCTGCGCTCGGCCCTTCCGGCTGGC
TGGTTTATTGCTGATAAATCTGGAGCCGGTGAGCGTGGGTCTCGCGGTATCATTGCAGCACTGGGGCCAG
ATGGTAAGCCCTCCCGTATCGTAGTTATCTACACGACGGGGAGTCAGGCAACTATGGATGAACGAAATAG
ACAGATCGCTGAGATAGGTGCCTCACTGATTAAGCATTGGTAACTGTCAGACCAAGTTTACTCATATATA
CTTTAGATTGATTTAAAACTTCATTTTTAATTTAAAAGGATCTAGGTGAAGATCCTTTTTGATAATCTCA
TGACCAAAATCCCTTAACGTGAGTTTTCGTTCCACTGAGCGTCAGACCCCGTAGAAAAGATCAAAGGATC
TTCTTGAGATCCTTTTTTTCTGCGCGTAATCTGCTGCTTGCAAACAAAAAAACCACCGCTACCAGCGGTG
GTTTGTTTGCCGGATCAAGAGCTACCAACTCTTTTTCCGAAGGTAACTGGCTTCAGCAGAGCGCAGATAC
CAAATACTGTTCTTCTAGTGTAGCCGTAGTTAGGCCACCACTTCAAGAACTCTGTAGCACCGCCTACATA
CCTCGCTCTGCTAATCCTGTTACCAGTGGCTGCTGCCAGTGGCGATAAGTCGTGTCTTACCGGGTTGGAC
TCAAGACGATAGTTACCGGATAAGGCGCAGCGGTCGGGCTGAACGGGGGGTTCGTGCACACAGCCCAGCT
TGGAGCGAACGACCTACACCGAACTGAGATACCTACAGCGTGAGCTATGAGAAAGCGCCACGCTTCCCGA
AGGGAGAAAGGCGGACAGGTATCCGGTAAGCGGCAGGGTCGGAACAGGAGAGCGCACGAGGGAGCTTCCA
GGGGGAAACGCCTGGTATCTTTATAGTCCTGTCGGGTTTCGCCACCTCTGACTTGAGCGTCGATTTTTGT
GATGCTCGTCAGGGGGGCGGAGCCTATGGAAAAACGCCAGCAACGCGGCCTTTTTACGGTTCCTGGCCTT
TTGCTGGCCTTTTGCTCACATGT
Features (pLannotate 1.2.2; 28 found; start..end, strand, type, name):
     12..39      +  repeat_region  AAV2 ITR (fragment): inverted terminal repeat of adeno-associated virus serotype 2 inverted
     68..95      +  repeat_region  AAV2 ITR (fragment): inverted terminal repeat of adeno-associated virus serotype 2 inverted
    210..513     +  enhancer       CMV enhancer: human cytomegalovirus immediate early enhancer
    515..792     +  promoter       chicken β-actin promoter: No description available
    793..928     +  intron         hybrid intron (fragment): hybrid between chicken β-actin (CBA) and minute virus of mice (MMV) introns (Gray et al., 2011)
    993..1198    +  intron         chimeric intron (fragment): chimera between introns from chicken β-actin and rabbit β-globin
   1268..1285    +  misc_feature   MCS (fragment): pUC18/19 multiple cloning site
   1292..1325    +  protein_bind   lox2272: Cre-mediated recombination occurs in the 8-bp core sequence (GGATACTT). lox2272 sites are compatible with each other, but incompatible with loxP or loxN sites (Lee and Saito, 1988). Cre recombinase
   1326..1375    -  intron         β-globin intron (fragment): internally truncated intron from human β-globin
   1376..1409    +  protein_bind   loxP: Cre-mediated recombination occurs in the 8-bp core sequence (GCATACAT). Cre recombinase
   1421..2139    -  CDS            EYFP (fragment): enhanced YFP mammalian codon-optimized
   2138..2197    -  CDS            KCNJ2 (fragment): KCNJ2_HUMAN - Also known as IRK1. Experimental evidence at protein level: Swiss-Prot protein existence level 1. Probably participates in establishing action potential waveform and excitability of neuronal and muscle tissues. Inward rectifier potassium channels are characterized by a greater tendency to allow potassium to flow into the cell rather than out of it. Their voltage dependence is regulated by the concentration of extracellular potassium; as external potassium is raised, the voltage range of the channel opening shifts to more positive voltages. The inward rectification is mainly due t
   2309..2417    -  CDS            CheRiff (fragment): blue light-activated optogenetic actuator derived from Scherffelia dubia channelrhodopsin (Hochbaum et al., 2014)
   2955..3001    -  CDS            Chrimson (fragment): red light-drivable channelrhodopsin from Chlamydomonas noctigama (Klapoetke et al., 2014)
   3300..3333    -  protein_bind   lox2272: Cre-mediated recombination occurs in the 8-bp core sequence (GGATACTT). lox2272 sites are compatible with each other, but incompatible with loxP or loxN sites (Lee and Saito, 1988). Cre recombinase
   3334..3383    -  intron         β-globin intron (fragment): internally truncated intron from human β-globin
   3384..3417    -  protein_bind   loxP: Cre-mediated recombination occurs in the 8-bp core sequence (GCATACAT). Cre recombinase
   3418..3442    +  misc_feature   MCS (fragment): pBluescript multiple cloning site
   3442..4030    +  misc_feature   WPRE: woodchuck hepatitis virus posttranscriptional regulatory element
   4062..4538    +  polyA_signal   hGH poly(A) signal: human growth hormone polyadenylation signal
   4578..4718    +  repeat_region  AAV2 ITR: inverted terminal repeat of adeno-associated virus serotype 2 inverted
   4723..4774    -  misc_feature   bom (fragment): basis of mobility region from pBR322
   4793..5248    +  rep_origin     f1 ori (sequence partly withheld): f1 bacteriophage origin of replication; arrow indicates direction of (+) strand synthesis
   5249..5298    -  misc_feature   bom (fragment): basis of mobility region from pBR322
   5400..5435    -  CDS            rop (fragment): Rop protein, which maintains plasmids at low copy number; rop
   5530..5634    +  promoter       AmpR promoter: bla
   5635..6495    +  CDS            AmpR: β-lactamase; bla; confers resistance to ampicillin, carbenicillin, and related antibiotics
   6666..7254    +  rep_origin     ori: high-copy-number ColE1/pMB1/pBR322/pUC origin of replication
