[The description below was written by a language model from this plasmid's Addgene catalogue record and pLannotate feature annotations shown in this document.]
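Description:
pAAV-CAG-DIO(ChRger1-TS-YFP) is an adeno-associated virus transfer plasmid for Cre-dependent mammalian expression of ChRger1, an engineered channelrhodopsin described as having high photocurrent and sensitivity to low light. The roughly 7.3 kb plasmid is built on a pAAV backbone and is maintained in bacteria through a high-copy ColE1/pUC-type origin with ampicillin resistance (β-lactamase); an f1 origin is also present. AAV2 inverted terminal repeats flank the expression cassette so that it can be packaged into recombinant AAV. In the annotated sequence the upstream ITR is detected only as short fragments while the downstream one is full length. The record recommends recombination-deficient bacterial strains, consistent with the instability typical of ITR-containing plasmids.

Expression is driven by the CAG promoter, annotated as the CMV enhancer, chicken β-actin promoter and chimeric intron sequences. Downstream lies a DIO (double-floxed inverted) cassette: the coding sequence sits in antisense orientation between oppositely oriented pairs of lox2272 and loxP sites. Cre recombinase inverts the insert and then excises one site of each pair, locking it in the sense orientation, so that only Cre-expressing cells produce the protein. The 1.9 kb insert encodes ChRger1 with an N-terminal SpyTag, according to the catalogue fields, and a C-terminal EYFP reporter. The opsin and EYFP are joined by the TS element, annotated as a short KCNJ2 (Kir2.1) fragment, a trafficking signal that improves membrane localisation. Small matches to CheRiff and Chrimson within the opsin region probably reflect its similarity to other channelrhodopsins. A WPRE and the human growth hormone polyadenylation signal follow the cassette to enhance transcript stability and processing.

The construct is intended for cell-type-specific optogenetic activation, including after systemic AAV delivery or under low-light stimulation.
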