Addgene plasmid #127245: pAAV-CAG-DIO(ChRger1-TS-YFP)
Purpose: High photocurrent, low-light sensitive channelrhodopsin (ChRger1) for optogenetic activation with systemic delivery or for low-light activation. Driven by the CAG promoter and double floxed.
Depositing lab: Viviana Gradinaru. Depositing organization: California Institute of Technology. Publication: Machine learning-guided channelrhodopsin engineering enables minimally invasive optogenetics. Bedbrook CN, Yang KK, Robinson JE, Mackey ED, Gradinaru V, Arnold FH. Nat Methods. 2019 Oct 14. pii: 10.1038/s41592-019-0583-8. doi: 10.1038/s41592-019-0583-8. PubMed 31611694.
Backbone
  Vector backbone: pAAV
  Backbone size w/o insert (bp): 5457
  Total vector size (bp): 7326
  Vector type: Mammalian Expression, AAV
Growth in bacteria
  Bacterial resistance: Ampicillin, 100 μg/mL
  Growth temperature: 37°C
  Growth strain: NEB Stable
  Growth instructions: Use Rec A- competent cells such as Stbl3 cells from Invitrogen for transformation.
  Copy number: High Copy
Gene/Insert
  Gene/Insert name: ChRger1-TS-EYFP
  Insert size (bp): 1869
  Promoter: CAG
  Tag / fusion protein: EYFP (C terminal on insert); SpyTag (N terminal on insert)
  Cloning method: Restriction Enzyme; 5′ cloning site AscI (not destroyed); 3′ cloning site NheI (not destroyed)
  Sequencing primers: 5′ GCTGTAATTAGCGCTTGGTTTAATGAC; 3′ gccacaactcctcataaagagacag
Terms and licenses: Academic/Nonprofit Terms; Industry Terms: Not Available to Industry
How to cite: pAAV-CAG-DIO(ChRger1-TS-YFP) was a gift from Viviana Gradinaru (Addgene plasmid # 127245 ; http://n2t.net/addgene:127245 ; RRID:Addgene_127245)
